>Addgene plasmid #123808 | MTK3b_030 | addgene full sequence | sequence record 249736 | Addgene NGS Result
CAATCATGACCAAAATCCCTTAACGTGAGTTTTCGTTCCACTGAGCGTCAGACCCCGTAGAAAAGATCAA
AGGATCTTCTTGAGATCCTTTTTTTCTGCGCGTAATCTGCTGCTTGCAAACAAAAAAACCACCGCTACCA
GCGGTGGTTTGTTTGCCGGATCAAGAGCTACCAACTCTTTTTCCGAAGGTAACTGGCTTCAGCAGAGCGC
AGATACCAAATACTGTTCTTCTAGTGTAGCCGTAGTTAGGCCACCACTTCAAGAACTCTGTAGCACCGCC
TACATACCTCGCTCTGCTAATCCTGTTACCAGTGGCTGCTGCCAGTGGCGATAAGTCGTGTCTTACCGGG
TTGGACTCAAGACGATAGTTACCGGATAAGGCGCAGCGGTCGGGCTGAACGGGGGGTTCGTGCACACAGC
CCAGCTTGGAGCGAACGACCTACACCGAACTGAGATACCTACAGCGTGAGCTATGAGAAAGCGCCACGCT
TCCCGAAGGGAGAAAGGCGGACAGGTATCCGGTAAGCGGCAGGGTCGGAACAGGAGAGCGCACGAGGGAG
CTTCCAGGGGGAAACGCCTGGTATCTTTATAGTCCTGTCGGGTTTCGCCACCTCTGACTTGAGCGTCGAT
TTTTGTGATGCTCGTCAGGGGGGCGGAGCCTATGGAAAAACGCCAGCAACGCGGCCTTTTTACGGTTCCT
GGCCTTTTGCTGGCCTTTTGCTCACATGTTCTTTCCTGCGTTATCCCCTGATTCTGTGGATAACCGTAGT
CGGTCTCATTCTGACGTCCCAAAGAAGAAGAGAAAGGTAGGCAGCGACAAGAAGTATTCTATCGGACTGG
CCATCGGGACTAATAGCGTCGGGTGGGCCGTGATCACTGACGAGTACAAGGTGCCCTCTAAGAAGTTCAA
GGTGCTCGGGAACACCGACCGGCATTCCATCAAGAAAAATCTGATCGGAGCTCTCCTCTTTGATTCAGGG
GAAACTGCTGAAGCAACCCGCCTCAAGCGGACTGCTAGACGGCGGTACACCAGGAGGAAGAACCGGATTT
GTTACCTTCAAGAGATATTCTCCAACGAAATGGCAAAGGTCGACGACAGCTTCTTCCATAGGCTGGAAGA
ATCATTCCTCGTGGAAGAGGATAAGAAGCATGAACGGCATCCCATCTTCGGTAATATCGTCGACGAGGTG
GCCTATCACGAGAAATACCCAACCATCTACCATCTTCGCAAAAAGCTGGTGGACTCAACCGACAAGGCAG
ACCTCCGGCTTATCTACCTGGCCCTGGCCCACATGATCAAGTTCAGAGGCCACTTCCTGATCGAGGGCGA
CCTCAATCCTGACAATAGCGATGTGGATAAACTGTTCATCCAGCTGGTGCAGACTTACAACCAGCTCTTT
GAAGAGAACCCCATCAATGCAAGCGGAGTCGATGCCAAGGCCATTCTGTCAGCCCGGCTGTCAAAGAGCC
GCAGACTTGAGAATCTTATCGCTCAGCTGCCGGGTGAAAAGAAAAATGGACTGTTCGGGAACCTGATTGC
TCTTTCACTTGGGCTGACTCCCAATTTCAAGTCTAATTTCGACCTGGCAGAGGATGCCAAGCTGCAACTG
TCCAAGGACACCTATGATGACGATCTCGACAACCTCCTGGCCCAGATCGGTGACCAATACGCCGACCTTT
TCCTTGCTGCTAAGAATCTTTCTGACGCCATCCTGCTGTCTGACATTCTCCGCGTGAACACTGAAATCAC
CAAGGCCCCTCTTTCAGCTTCAATGATTAAGCGGTATGATGAGCACCACCAGGACCTGACCCTGCTTAAG
GCACTCGTCCGGCAGCAGCTTCCGGAGAAGTACAAGGAAATCTTCTTTGACCAGTCAAAGAATGGATACG
CCGGCTACATCGACGGAGGTGCCTCCCAAGAGGAATTTTATAAGTTTATCAAACCTATCCTTGAGAAGAT
GGACGGCACCGAAGAGCTCCTCGTGAAACTGAATCGGGAGGATCTGCTGCGGAAGCAGCGCACTTTCGAC
AATGGGAGCATTCCCCACCAGATCCATCTTGGGGAGCTTCACGCCATCCTTCGGCGCCAAGAGGACTTCT
ACCCCTTTCTTAAGGACAACAGGGAGAAGATTGAGAAAATTCTCACTTTCCGCATCCCCTACTACGTGGG
ACCCCTCGCCAGAGGAAATAGCCGGTTTGCTTGGATGACCAGAAAGTCAGAAGAAACTATCACTCCCTGG
AACTTCGAAGAGGTGGTGGACAAGGGAGCCAGCGCTCAGTCATTCATCGAACGGATGACTAACTTCGATA
AGAACCTCCCCAATGAGAAGGTCCTGCCGAAACATTCCCTGCTCTACGAGTACTTTACCGTGTACAACGA
GCTGACCAAGGTGAAATATGTCACCGAAGGGATGAGGAAGCCCGCATTCCTGTCAGGCGAACAAAAGAAG
GCAATTGTGGACCTTCTGTTCAAGACCAATAGAAAGGTGACCGTGAAGCAGCTGAAGGAGGACTATTTCA
AGAAAATTGAATGCTTCGACTCTGTGGAGATTAGCGGGGTCGAAGATCGGTTCAACGCAAGCCTGGGTAC
CTACCATGATCTGCTTAAGATCATCAAGGACAAGGATTTTCTGGACAATGAGGAGAAAGAGGACATCCTT
GAGGACATTGTCCTGACTCTCACTCTGTTCGAGGACCGGGAAATGATCGAGGAGAGGCTTAAGACCTACG
CCCATCTGTTCGACGATAAAGTGATGAAGCAACTTAAACGGAGAAGATATACCGGATGGGGACGCCTTAG
CCGCAAACTCATCAACGGAATCCGGGACAAACAGAGCGGAAAGACCATTCTTGATTTCCTTAAGAGCGAC
GGATTCGCTAATCGCAACTTCATGCAACTTATCCATGATGATTCCCTGACCTTTAAGGAGGACATCCAGA
AGGCCCAAGTGTCTGGACAAGGTGACTCACTGCACGAGCATATCGCAAATCTGGCTGGTTCACCCGCTAT
TAAGAAGGGTATTCTCCAGACCGTGAAAGTCGTGGACGAGCTGGTCAAGGTGATGGGTCGCCATAAACCA
GAGAACATTGTCATCGAGATGGCCAGGGAAAACCAGACTACCCAGAAGGGACAGAAGAACAGCAGGGAGC
GGATGAAAAGAATTGAGGAAGGGATTAAGGAGCTCGGGTCACAGATCCTTAAAGAGCACCCGGTGGAAAA
CACCCAGCTTCAGAATGAGAAGCTCTATCTGTACTACCTTCAAAATGGACGCGATATGTATGTGGACCAA
GAGCTTGATATCAACAGGCTCTCAGACTACGACGTGGACGCCATCGTCCCTCAGAGCTTCCTCAAAGACG
ACTCAATTGACAATAAGGTGCTGACTCGCTCAGACAAGAACCGGGGAAAGTCAGATAACGTGCCCTCAGA
GGAAGTCGTGAAAAAGATGAAGAACTATTGGCGCCAGCTTCTGAACGCAAAGCTGATCACTCAGCGGAAG
TTCGACAATCTCACTAAGGCTGAGAGGGGCGGACTGAGCGAACTGGACAAAGCAGGATTCATTAAACGGC
AACTTGTGGAGACTCGGCAGATTACTAAACATGTAGCCCAAATCCTTGACTCACGCATGAATACCAAGTA
CGACGAAAACGACAAACTTATCCGCGAGGTGAAGGTGATTACCCTGAAGTCCAAGCTGGTCAGCGATTTC
AGAAAGGACTTTCAATTCTACAAAGTGCGGGAGATCAATAACTATCATCATGCTCATGACGCATATCTGA
ATGCCGTGGTGGGAACCGCCCTGATCAAGAAGTACCCAAAGCTGGAAAGCGAGTTCGTGTACGGAGACTA
CAAGGTCTACGACGTGCGCAAGATGATTGCCAAATCTGAGCAGGAGATCGGAAAGGCCACCGCAAAGTAC
TTCTTCTACAGCAACATCATGAATTTCTTCAAGACCGAAATCACCCTTGCAAACGGTGAGATCCGGAAGA
GGCCGCTCATCGAGACTAATGGGGAGACTGGCGAAATCGTGTGGGACAAGGGCAGAGATTTCGCTACCGT
GCGCAAAGTGCTTTCTATGCCTCAAGTGAACATCGTGAAGAAAACCGAGGTGCAAACCGGAGGCTTTTCT
AAGGAATCAATCCTCCCCAAGCGCAACTCCGACAAGCTCATTGCAAGGAAGAAGGATTGGGACCCTAAGA
AGTACGGCGGATTCGATTCACCAACTGTGGCTTATTCTGTCCTGGTCGTGGCTAAGGTGGAAAAAGGAAA
GTCTAAGAAGCTCAAGAGCGTGAAGGAACTGCTGGGTATCACCATTATGGAGCGCAGCTCCTTCGAGAAG
AACCCAATTGACTTTCTCGAAGCCAAAGGTTACAAGGAAGTCAAGAAGGACCTTATCATCAAGCTCCCAA
AGTATAGCCTGTTCGAACTGGAGAATGGGCGGAAGCGGATGCTCGCCTCCGCTGGCGAACTTCAGAAGGG
TAATGAGCTGGCTCTCCCCTCCAAGTACGTGAATTTCCTCTACCTTGCAAGCCATTACGAGAAGCTGAAG
GGGAGCCCCGAGGACAACGAGCAAAAGCAACTGTTTGTGGAGCAGCATAAGCATTATCTGGACGAGATCA
TTGAGCAGATTTCCGAGTTTTCTAAACGCGTCATTCTCGCTGATGCCAACCTCGATAAAGTCCTTAGCGC
ATACAATAAGCACAGAGACAAACCAATTCGGGAGCAGGCTGAGAATATCATCCACCTGTTCACCCTCACC
AATCTTGGTGCCCCTGCCGCATTCAAGTACTTCGACACCACCATCGACCGGAAACGCTATACCTCCACCA
AAGAAGTGCTGGACGCCACCCTCATCCACCAGAGCATCACCGGACTTTACGAAACTCGGATTGACCTCTC
ACAGCTCGGAGGGGATGAGGGAGCTCCCAAGAAAAAGCGCAAGGTAGGTTCTCCACCAAAGAAGAAGAGA
AAGGTTGGATCCTGAGACCAGACCAATAAAAAACGCCCGGCGGCAACCGAGCGTTCTGAACAAATCCAGA
TGGAGTTCTGAGGTCATTACTGGATCTATCAACAGGAGTCCAAGCGAGCTCGATATCAAATTACGCCCCG
CCCTGCCACTCATCGCAGTACTGTTGTAATTCATTAAGCATTCTGCCGACATGGAAGCCATCACAAACGG
CATGATGAACCTGAATCGCCAGCGGCATCAGCACCTTGTCGCCTTGCGTATAATATTTGCCCATGGTGAA
AACGGGGGCGAAGAAGTTGTCCATATTGGCCACGTTTAAATCAAAACTGGTGAAACTCACCCAGGGATTG
GCTGAAACGAAAAACATATTCTCAATAAACCCTTTAGGGAAATAGGCCAGGTTTTCACCGTAACACGCCA
CATCTTGCGAATATATGTGTAGAAACTGCCGGAAATCGTCGTGGTATTCACTCCAGAGCGATGAAAACGT
TTCAGTTTGCTCATGGAAAACGGTGTAACAAGGGTGAACACTATCCCATATCACCAGCTCACCGTCTTTC
ATTGCCATACGAAATTCCGGATGAGCATTCATCAGGCGGGCAAGAATGTGAATAAAGGCCGGATAAAACT
TGTGCTTATTTTTCTTTACGGTCTTTAAAAAGGCCGTAATATCCAGCTGAACGGTCTGGTTATAGGTACA
TTGAGCAACTGACTGAAATGCCTCAAAATGTTCTTTACGATGCCATTGGGATATATCAACGGTGGTATAT
CCAGTGATTTTTTTCTCCATTTTAGCTTCCTTAGCTCCTGAAAATCTCGATAACTCAAAAAATACGCCCG
GTAGTGATCTTATTTCATTATGGTGAAAGTTGGAACCTCTTACGTGCCCGAT
Features (pLannotate 1.2.2; 6 found; start..end, strand, type, name):
     80..668     +  rep_origin     ori: high-copy-number ColE1/pMB1/pBR322/pUC origin of replication
    789..809     +  CDS            SV40 NLS: nuclear localization signal of SV40 (simian virus 40) large T antigen
    816..4916    +  CDS            cas9: CAS9_STRP1 - Also known as csn1 From Streptococcus pyogenes serotype M1.
   4996..5030    -  terminator     lambda t0 terminator: minimal transcription terminator from phage lambda (Scholtissek and Grosse, 1987)
   5104..5760    -  CDS            cat: CAT_ECOLX - Experimental evidence at protein level: Swiss-Prot protein existence level 1. This enzyme is an effector of chloramphenicol resistance in bacteria. From Escherichia coli. This protein is used as a marker in many commonly used cloning vectors, such as pACYC184.
   5761..5858    -  promoter       cat promoter: promoter of the E. coli cat gene encoding chloramphenicol acetyltransferase
