[The description below was written by a language model from this plasmid's Addgene catalogue record and pLannotate feature annotations shown in this document.]
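Description:
MTK3b_030 is a part plasmid from the Mammalian Toolkit (MTK), a modular hierarchical cloning system for building genetic circuits in mammalian cells. It is built on the MTK0_027 part-entry backbone and, although catalogued as a mammalian expression vector, it functions as a storage plasmid for a single coding-sequence module rather than as a complete expression unit. The annotated 5,862 nt sequence shows no mammalian promoter or polyadenylation signal. Propagation in E. coli relies on a high-copy ColE1/pUC-type origin. Selection is by chloramphenicol, through the cat gene driven by its native promoter and followed by a lambda t0 terminator.

The payload is NLS::dCas9::NLS, a catalytically inactive form of Streptococcus pyogenes Cas9 flanked by nuclear localization signals. The feature table identifies an SV40 large T antigen NLS immediately upstream of the roughly 4.1 kb Cas9 open reading frame. The C-terminal NLS named in the record was not separately annotated, and the inactivating mutations that define dCas9 are not listed, since the automated annotation only matches the reading frame to Cas9. The insert was placed into the backbone using BsmBI sites that were destroyed in the process, as is typical of Golden Gate domestication of parts.

As a Type 3b part, the module occupies a coding-sequence position in the MTK assembly scheme. It is meant to be combined with promoter, other coding or tag parts, and terminator parts to build transcription units. Nuclear-targeted dCas9 binds DNA under guide RNA direction without cutting, so it generally serves as a programmable scaffold for transcriptional regulation or locus targeting. The record does not state a specific downstream application.
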