Addgene plasmid #123808: MTK3b_030
Purpose: Encodes NLS::dCAS9::NLS as a Type 3b part to be used in the MTK system
Depositing lab: Hana El-Samad. Depositing organization: University of California, San Francisco (UCSF). Publication: A Toolkit for Rapid Modular Construction of Biological Circuits in Mammalian Cells. Fonseca JP, Bonny AR, Kumar GR, Ng AH, Town J, Wu QC, Aslankoohi E, Chen SY, Dods G, Harrigan P, Osimiri LC, Kistler AL, El-Samad H. ACS Synth Biol. 2019 Nov 15;8(11):2593-2606. doi: 10.1021/acssynbio.9b00322. Epub 2019 Nov 5. PubMed 31686495.
Backbone
  Vector backbone: MTK0_027
  Vector type: Mammalian Expression
Growth in bacteria
  Bacterial resistance: Chloramphenicol, 25 μg/mL
  Growth temperature: 37°C
  Growth strain: DH5alpha
  Copy number: Unknown
Gene/Insert
  Gene/Insert name: NLS::dCAS9::NLS
  Cloning method: Restriction Enzyme; 5′ cloning site BsmBI (destroyed during cloning); 3′ cloning site BsmBI (destroyed during cloning)
Terms and licenses: Academic/Nonprofit Terms; Industry Terms: Not Available to Industry
Depositor comments: Type 3b parts are used for coding sequences in the MTK. Please visit https://www.biorxiv.org/content/10.1101/506188v2 for BioRxiv preprint
How to cite: MTK3b_030 was a gift from Hana El-Samad (Addgene plasmid # 123808 ; http://n2t.net/addgene:123808 ; RRID:Addgene_123808)
